>Addgene plasmid #142748 | TFORF1189 | addgene full sequence | sequence record 395821 | Addgene NGS Result
TTAATGTAGTCTTATGCAATACTCTTGTAGTCTTGCAACATGGTAACGATGAGTTAGCAACATGCCTTAC
AAGGAGAGAAAAAGCACCGTGCATGCCGATTGGTGGAAGTAAGGTGGTACGATCGTGCCTTATTAGGAAG
GCAACAGACGGGTCTGACATGGATTGGACGAACCACTGAATTGCCGCATTGCAGAGATATTGTATTTAAG
TGCCTAGCTCGATACATAAACGGGTCTCTCTGGTTAGACCAGATCTGAGCCTGGGAGCTCTCTGGCTAAC
TAGGGAACCCACTGCTTAAGCCTCAATAAAGCTTGCCTTGAGTGCTTCAAGTAGTGTGTGCCCGTCTGTT
GTGTGACTCTGGTAACTAGAGATCCCTCAGACCCTTTTAGTCAGTGTGGAAAATCTCTAGCAGTGGCGCC
CGAACAGGGACTTGAAAGCGAAAGGGAAACCAGAGGAGCTCTCTCGACGCAGGACTCGGCTTGCTGAAGC
GCGCACGGCAAGAGGCGAGGGGCGGCGACTGGTGAGTACGCCAAAAATTTTGACTAGCGGAGGCTAGAAG
GAGAGAGATGGGTGCGAGAGCGTCAGTATTAAGCGGGGGAGAATTAGATCGCGATGGGAAAAAATTCGGT
TAAGGCCAGGGGGAAAGAAAAAATATAAATTAAAACATATAGTATGGGCAAGCAGGGAGCTAGAACGATT
CGCAGTTAATCCTGGCCTGTTAGAAACATCAGAAGGCTGTAGACAAATACTGGGACAGCTACAACCATCC
CTTCAGACAGGATCAGAAGAACTTAGATCATTATATAATACAGTAGCAACCCTCTATTGTGTGCATCAAA
GGATAGAGATAAAAGACACCAAGGAAGCTTTAGACAAGATAGAGGAAGAGCAAAACAAAAGTAAGACCAC
CGCACAGCAAGCGGCCGCTGATCTTCAGACCTGGAGGAGGAGATATGAGGGACAATTGGAGAAGTGAATT
ATATAAATATAAAGTAGTAAAAATTGAACCATTAGGAGTAGCACCCACCAAGGCAAAGAGAAGAGTGGTG
CAGAGAGAAAAAAGAGCAGTGGGAATAGGAGCTTTGTTCCTTGGGTTCTTGGGAGCAGCAGGAAGCACTA
TGGGCGCAGCGTCAATGACGCTGACGGTACAGGCCAGACAATTATTGTCTGGTATAGTGCAGCAGCAGAA
CAATTTGCTGAGGGCTATTGAGGCGCAACAGCATCTGTTGCAACTCACAGTCTGGGGCATCAAGCAGCTC
CAGGCAAGAATCCTGGCTGTGGAAAGATACCTAAAGGATCAACAGCTCCTGGGGATTTGGGGTTGCTCTG
GAAAACTCATTTGCACCACTGCTGTGCCTTGGAATGCTAGTTGGAGTAATAAATCTCTGGAACAGATTTG
GAATCACACGACCTGGATGGAGTGGGACAGAGAAATTAACAATTACACAAGCTTAATACACTCCTTAATT
GAAGAATCGCAAAACCAGCAAGAAAAGAATGAACAAGAATTATTGGAATTAGATAAATGGGCAAGTTTGT
GGAATTGGTTTAACATAACAAATTGGCTGTGGTATATAAAATTATTCATAATGATAGTAGGAGGCTTGGT
AGGTTTAAGAATAGTTTTTGCTGTACTTTCTATAGTGAATAGAGTTAGGCAGGGATATTCACCATTATCG
TTTCAGACCCACCTCCCAACCCCGAGGGGACCCATGCATTGCATCTCAATTAGTCAGCAACCAGGTGTGG
AAAGTCCCCAGGCTCCCCAGCAGGCAGAAGTATGCAAAGCATGCGTCTCAATTAGTCAGCAACCATAGTC
CCGCCCCTAACTCCGCCCATCCCGCCCCTAACTCCGCCCAGTTCCGCCCATTCTCCGCCCCATGGCTGAC
TAATTTTTTTTATTTATGCAGAGGCCGAGGCCGCCTCGGCCTCTGAGCTATTCCAGAAGTAGTGAGGAGG
CTTTTTTGGAGGCCTAGGCTTTTGCAAAAAGCTTTCTAGAGGTACCACCGGAGCTTACCATGACCGAGTA
CAAGCCCACGGTGCGCCTCGCCACCCGCGACGACGTCCCCAGGGCCGTACGCACCCTCGCCGCCGCGTTC
GCCGACTACCCCGCCACGCGCCACACCGTCGATCCGGACCGCCACATCGAGCGGGTCACCGAGCTGCAAG
AACTCTTCCTCACGCGCGTCGGGCTCGACATCGGCAAGGTGTGGGTCGCGGACGACGGCGCCGCCGTGGC
GGTCTGGACCACGCCGGAGAGCGTCGAAGCGGGGGCGGTGTTCGCCGAGATCGGCCCGCGCATGGCCGAG
TTGAGCGGTTCCCGGCTGGCCGCGCAGCAACAGATGGAAGGCCTCCTGGCGCCGCACCGGCCCAAGGAGC
CCGCGTGGTTCCTGGCCACCGTCGGCGTCTCGCCCGACCACCAGGGCAAGGGTCTGGGCAGCGCCGTCGT
GCTCCCCGGAGTGGAGGCGGCCGAGCGCGCCGGGGTGCCCGCCTTCCTGGAGACCTCCGCGCCCCGCAAC
CTCCCCTTCTACGAGCGGCTCGGCTTCACCGTCACCGCCGACGTCGAGGTGCCCGAAGGACCGCGCACCT
GGTGCATGACCCGCAAGCCCGGTGCCAGTTAACGAATTCTAGATCTTGAGACAAATGGCAGTATTCATCC
ACAATTTTAAAAGAAAAGGGGGGATTGGGGGGTACAGTGCAGGGGAAAGAATAGTAGACATAATAGCAAC
AGACATACAAACTAAAGAATTACAAAAACAAATTACAAAAATTCAAAATTTTCGGGTTTATTACAGGGAC
AGCAGAGATCCACTTTGGCGCCGGCTCGAGGCCTGCAGGTGCAAAGATGGATAAAGTTTTAAACAGAGAG
GAATCTTTGCAGCTAATGGACCTTCTAGGTCTTGAAAGGAGTGGGAATTGGCTCCGGTGCCCGTCAGTGG
GCAGAGCGCACATCGCCCACAGTCCCCGAGAAGTTGGGGGGAGGGGTCGGCAATTGAACCGGTGCCTAGA
GAAGGTGGCGCGGGGTAAACTGGGAAAGTGATGTCGTGTACTGGCTCCGCCTTTTTCCCGAGGGTGGGGG
AGAACCGTATATAAGTGCAGTAGTCGCCGTGAACGTTCTTTTTCGCAACGGGTTTGCCGCCAGAACACAG
GTAAGTGCCGTGTGTGGTTCCCGCGGGCCTGGCCTCTTTACGGGTTATGGCCCTTGCGTGCCTTGAATTA
CTTCCACCTGGCTGCAGTACGTGATTCTTGATCCCGAGCTTCGGGTTGGAAGTGGGTGGGAGAGTTCGAG
GCCTTGCGCTTAAGGAGCCCCTTCGCCTCGTGCTTGAGTTGAGGCCTGGCCTGGGCGCTGGGGCCGCCGC
GTGCGAATCTGGTGGCACCTTCGCGCCTGTCTCGCTGCTTTCGATAAGTCTCTAGCCATTTAAAATTTTT
GATGACCTGCTGCGACGCTTTTTTTCTGGCAAGATAGTCTTGTAAATGCGGGCCAAGATCTGCACACTGG
TATTTCGGTTTTTGGGGCCGCGGGCGGCGACGGGGCCCGTGCGTCCCAGCGCACATGTTCGGCGAGGCGG
GGCCTGCGAGCGCGGCCACCGAGAATCGGACGGGGGTAGTCTCAAGCTGGCCGGCCTGCTCTGGTGCCTG
GCCTCGCGCCGCCGTGTATCGCCCCGCCCTGGGCGGCAAGGCTGGCCCGGTCGGCACCAGTTGCGTGAGC
GGAAAGATGGCCGCTTCCCGGCCCTGCTGCAGGGAGCTCAAAATGGAGGACGCGGCGCTCGGGAGAGCGG
GCGGGTGAGTCACCCACACAAAGGAAAAGGGCCTTTCCGTCCTCAGCCGTCGCTTCATGTGACTCCACGG
AGTACCGGGCGCCGTCCAGGCACCTCGATTAGTTCTCGAGCTTTTGGAGTACGTCGTCTTTAGGTTGGGG
GGAGGGGTTTTATGCGATGGAGTTTCCCCACACTGAGTGGGTGGAGACTGAAGTTAGGCCAGCTTGGCAC
TTGATGTAATTCTCCTTGGAATTTGCCCTTTTTGAGTTTGGATCTTGGTTCATTCTCAAGCCTCAGACAG
TGGTTCAAAGTTTTTTTCTTCCATTTCAGGTGTCGTGAGGCTAGCACCGCCACCATGCCCCACTTGTTGG
TGACTTTCAGGGATGTGGCCATTGACTTCTCTCAGGAGGAATGGGAATGCCTGGACCCTGCTCAGAGGGA
CTTGTACAGGGATGTGATGTTGGAGAACTACAGCAACCTGATCTCATTGGACTTGGAATCCAGTTGTGTG
ACCAAAAAGTTATCTCCAGAAAAGGAAATTTATGAAATGGAATCACTCCAGTGGGAGAATATGGGGAAAC
GTATCAACCATCACCTTCAATACAATGGTCTTGGAGACAATATGGAGTGCAAAGGCAACTTAGAGGGTCA
AGAAGCAAGTCAGGAAGGGCTTTACATGTGTGTCAAAATTACCTGTGAAGAAAAGGCCACTGAAAGTCAT
TCAACCTCTTCTACTTTTCATCGGATAATTCCTACCAAGGAAAAATTGTACAAATGTAAGGAATGCAGAC
AAGGTTTCAGCTACCTGTCATGCCTTATTCAACATGAGGAAAATCATAATATAGAAAAATGCTCTGAAGT
TAAGAAACACAGGAATACCTTTAGCAAAAAGCCAAGCTATATTCAACATCAGAGAATTCAGACTGGTGAG
AAACCTTATGAGTGTATGGAATGTGGAAAGGCCTTTGGTCGTACTTCTGATCTCATTCAACATCAGAAAA
TTCATACTAATGAAAAACCTTATCAGTGTAACGCATGTGGGAAAGCTTTTATTCGTGGTTCACAGCTCAC
TGAACATCAGAGAGTTCATACAGGAGAGAAACCATATGAATGTAAGAAATGTGGAAAAGCCTTTAGTTAT
TGTTCACAATATACTCTTCATCAGAGAATTCATAGTGGTGAAAAACCCTATGAATGTAAGGATTGTGGGA
AGGCCTTTATTCTTGGCTCTCAACTTACTTACCATCAGAGAATTCATAGTGGTGAGAAACCTTATGAGTG
TAAGGAATGTGGAAAGGCCTTTATTCTTGGTTCACACCTTACATACCATCAGAGAGTTCATACTGGTGAA
AAGCCTTACATATGTAAAGAATGTGGGAAAGCCTTTTTATGTGCCTCCCAACTGAATGAACATCAGAGAA
TTCATACAGGAGAGAAACCCTATGAATGTAAAGAATGCGGGAAGACCTTTTTTCGTGGCTCACAACTTAC
TTACCACCTGAGAGTTCATTCAGGTGAGAGACCTTATAAATGCAAAGAATGTGGGAAAGCCTTTATTTCT
AATTCTAATCTTATTCAACATCAAAGAATTCATACCGGAGAGAAGCCCTACAAATGTAAGGAATGTGGAA
AGGCCTTTATTTGTGGCAAACAACTTAGTGAACATCAGAGAATTCATACAGGTGAGAAACCCTTTGAATG
TAAGGAATGTGGAAAGGCCTTTATTCGTGTTGCATATCTTACTCAACATGAGAAAATTCATGGTGAGAAA
CATTATGAATGTAAGGAATGTGGGAAGACCTTTGTACGTGCTACACAACTTACATATCATCAAAGAATTC
ATACAGGTGAAAAGCCCTACAAATGTAAGGAATGTGACAAGGCCTTTATTTATGGCTCACAACTTAGTGA
ACATCAGAGAATTCACAGAGGTGAAAAACCTTATGAATGTAAACAGTGTGGGAAGGCTTTTATTCGTGGC
TCACACCTTACTGAACATCTGAGAACTCATACTGGAGAGAAACCCTATGAATGTAAGGAATGTGGGAGGG
CCTTTAGTCGTGGCTCAGAACTTACTCTGCATCAAAGGATCCATACTGGTGAGAAACCCTATACATGTGT
CCAGTGTGGTAAAGACTTTAGATGTCCTTCACAACTTACTCAACATACAAGGCTTCATAATTAGTAATGA
ACTAGTCCGTAACTTGAAAGTATTTCGATTTCTTGGCTTTATATATCTTGTGGAAAGGACGAGGCAGTGA
TGCCGTCGCGTACGCAACGCGTTAAGTCGACAATCAACCTCTGGATTACAAAATTTGTGAAAGATTGACT
GGTATTCTTAACTATGTTGCTCCTTTTACGCTATGTGGATACGCTGCTTTAATGCCTTTGTATCATGCTA
TTGCTTCCCGTATGGCTTTCATTTTCTCCTCCTTGTATAAATCCTGGTTGCTGTCTCTTTATGAGGAGTT
GTGGCCCGTTGTCAGGCAACGTGGCGTGGTGTGCACTGTGTTTGCTGACGCAACCCCCACTGGTTGGGGC
ATTGCCACCACCTGTCAGCTCCTTTCCGGGACTTTCGCTTTCCCCCTCCCTATTGCCACGGCGGAACTCA
TCGCCGCCTGCCTTGCCCGCTGCTGGACAGGGGCTCGGCTGTTGGGCACTGACAATTCCGTGGTGTTGTC
GGGGAAATCATCGTCCTTTCCTTGGCTGCTCGCCTGTGTTGCCACCTGGATTCTGCGCGGGACGTCCTTC
TGCTACGTCCCTTCGGCCCTCAATCCAGCGGACCTTCCTTCCCGCGGCCTGCTGCCGGCTCTGCGGCCTC
TTCCGCGTCTTCGCCTTCGCCCTCAGACGAGTCGGATCTCCCTTTGGGCCGCCTCCCCGCGTCGACTTTA
AGACCAATGACTTACAAGGCAGCTGTAGATCTTAGCCACTTTTTAAAAGAAAAGGGGGGACTGGAAGGGC
TAATTCACTCCCAACGAAGACAAGATCTGCTTTTTGCTTGTACTGGGTCTCTCTGGTTAGACCAGATCTG
AGCCTGGGAGCTCTCTGGCTAACTAGGGAACCCACTGCTTAAGCCTCAATAAAGCTTGCCTTGAGTGCTT
CAAGTAGTGTGTGCCCGTCTGTTGTGTGACTCTGGTAACTAGAGATCCCTCAGACCCTTTTAGTCAGTGT
GGAAAATCTCTAGCAGTACGTATAGTAGTTCATGTCATCTTATTATTCAGTATTTATAACTTGCAAAGAA
ATGAATATCAGAGAGTGAGAGGAACTTGTTTATTGCAGCTTATAATGGTTACAAATAAAGCAATAGCATC
ACAAATTTCACAAATAAAGCATTTTTTTCACTGCATTCTAGTTGTGGTTTGTCCAAACTCATCAATGTAT
CTTATCATGTCTGGCTCTAGCTATCCCGCCCCTAACTCCGCCCATCCCGCCCCTAACTCCGCCCAGTTCC
GCCCATTCTCCGCCCCATGGCTGACTAATTTTTTTTATTTATGCAGAGGCCGAGGCCGCCTCGGCCTCTG
AGCTATTCCAGAAGTAGTGAGGAGGCTTTTTTGGAGGCCTAGGGACGTACCCAATTCGCCCTATAGTGAG
TCGTATTACGCGCGCTCACTGGCCGTCGTTTTACAACGTCGTGACTGGGAAAACCCTGGCGTTACCCAAC
TTAATCGCCTTGCAGCACATCCCCCTTTCGCCAGCTGGCGTAATAGCGAAGAGGCCCGCACCGATCGCCC
TTCCCAACAGTTGCGCAGCCTGAATGGCGAATGGG
[124 nt withheld, positions 7526-7649]
C
[91 nt withheld, positions 7651-7741]
A
[49 nt withheld, positions 7743-7791]
CCTTTGACGTTGGAGTCCACGTTCTTT
[37 nt withheld, positions 7819-7855]
ACCCTATCTCGGTCTATTCTTTTGATTTATAAGGGATTTTGCCGATTTCGGCCTATTGGTTAAAAAATGA
GCTGATTTAACAAAAATTTAACGCGAATTTTAACAAAATATTAACGCTTACAATTTAGGTGGCACTTTTC
GGGGAAATGTGCGCGGAACCCCTATTTGTTTATTTTTCTAAATACATTCAAATATGTATCCGCTCATGAG
ACAATAACCCTGATAAATGCTTCAATAATATTGAAAAAGGAAGAGTATGAGTATTCAACATTTCCGTGTC
GCCCTTATTCCCTTTTTTGCGGCATTTTGCCTTCCTGTTTTTGCTCACCCAGAAACGCTGGTGAAAGTAA
AAGATGCTGAAGATCAGTTGGGTGCACGAGTGGGTTACATCGAACTGGATCTCAACAGCGGTAAGATCCT
TGAGAGTTTTCGCCCCGAAGAACGTTTTCCAATGATGAGCACTTTTAAAGTTCTGCTATGTGGCGCGGTA
TTATCCCGTATTGACGCCGGGCAAGAGCAACTCGGTCGCCGCATACACTATTCTCAGAATGACTTGGTTG
AGTACTCACCAGTCACAGAAAAGCATCTTACGGATGGCATGACAGTAAGAGAATTATGCAGTGCTGCCAT
AACCATGAGTGATAACACTGCGGCCAACTTACTTCTGACAACGATCGGAGGACCGAAGGAGCTAACCGCT
TTTTTGCACAACATGGGGGATCATGTAACTCGCCTTGATCGTTGGGAACCGGAGCTGAATGAAGCCATAC
CAAACGACGAGCGTGACACCACGATGCCTGTAGCAATGGCAACAACGTTGCGCAAACTATTAACTGGCGA
ACTACTTACTCTAGCTTCCCGGCAACAATTAATAGACTGGATGGAGGCGGATAAAGTTGCAGGACCACTT
CTGCGCTCGGCCCTTCCGGCTGGCTGGTTTATTGCTGATAAATCTGGAGCCGGTGAGCGTGGGTCTCGCG
GTATCATTGCAGCACTGGGGCCAGATGGTAAGCCCTCCCGTATCGTAGTTATCTACACGACGGGGAGTCA
GGCAACTATGGATGAACGAAATAGACAGATCGCTGAGATAGGTGCCTCACTGATTAAGCATTGGTAACTG
TCAGACCAAGTTTACTCATATATACTTTAGATTGATTTAAAACTTCATTTTTAATTTAAAAGGATCTAGG
TGAAGATCCTTTTTGATAATCTCATGACCAAAATCCCTTAACGTGAGTTTTCGTTCCACTGAGCGTCAGA
CCCCGTAGAAAAGATCAAAGGATCTTCTTGAGATCCTTTTTTTCTGCGCGTAATCTGCTGCTTGCAAACA
AAAAAACCACCGCTACCAGCGGTGGTTTGTTTGCCGGATCAAGAGCTACCAACTCTTTTTCCGAAGGTAA
CTGGCTTCAGCAGAGCGCAGATACCAAATACTGTTCTTCTAGTGTAGCCGTAGTTAGGCCACCACTTCAA
GAACTCTGTAGCACCGCCTACATACCTCGCTCTGCTAATCCTGTTACCAGTGGCTGCTGCCAGTGGCGAT
AAGTCGTGTCTTACCGGGTTGGACTCAAGACGATAGTTACCGGATAAGGCGCAGCGGTCGGGCTGAACGG
GGGGTTCGTGCACACAGCCCAGCTTGGAGCGAACGACCTACACCGAACTGAGATACCTACAGCGTGAGCT
ATGAGAAAGCGCCACGCTTCCCGAAGGGAGAAAGGCGGACAGGTATCCGGTAAGCGGCAGGGTCGGAACA
GGAGAGCGCACGAGGGAGCTTCCAGGGGGAAACGCCTGGTATCTTTATAGTCCTGTCGGGTTTCGCCACC
TCTGACTTGAGCGTCGATTTTTGTGATGCTCGTCAGGGGGGCGGAGCCTATGGAAAAACGCCAGCAACGC
GGCCTTTTTACGGTTCCTGGCCTTTTGCTGGCCTTTTGCTCACATGTTCTTTCCTGCGTTATCCCCTGAT
TCTGTGGATAACCGTATTACCGCCTTTGAGTGAGCTGATACCGCTCGCCGCAGCCGAACGACCGAGCGCA
GCGAGTCAGTGAGCGAGGAAGCGGAAGAGCGCCCAATACGCAAACCGCCTCTCCCCGCGCGTTGGCCGAT
TCATTAATGCAGCTGGCACGACAGGTTTCCCGACTGGAAAGCGGGCAGTGAGCGCAACGCAATTAATGTG
AGTTAGCTCACTCATTAGGCACCCCAGGCTTTACACTTTATGCTTCCGGCTCGTATGTTGTGTGGAATTG
TGAGCGGATAACAATTTCACACAGGAAACAGCTATGACCATGATTACGCCAAGCGCGCAATTAACCCTCA
CTAAAGGGAACAAAAGCTGGAGCTGCAAGC
Features (pLannotate 1.2.2; 31 found; start..end, strand, type, name):
      5..231     +  promoter       RSV promoter: Rous sarcoma virus enhancer/promoter
    232..412     +  LTR            5' LTR (truncated): truncated 5' long terminal repeat (LTR) from HIV-1
    459..584     +  misc_feature   HIV-1 Ψ: packaging signal of human immunodeficiency virus type 1
    568..931     +  CDS            HIV-1 gag (fragment): gag protein from human immunodeficiency virus 1; gag
   1077..1310    +  misc_feature   RRE: The Rev response element (RRE) of HIV-1 allows for Rev-dependent mRNA export from the nucleus to the cytoplasm.
   1687..1713    +  CDS            Rev (fragment): human immunodeficiency virus 1 (HIV-1) Rev protein; rev; enhances nuclear export of unspliced and incompletely spliced viral mRNAs
   1720..1743    +  promoter       SV40 promoter (fragment): SV40 early promoter
   1744..1815    +  promoter       SV40 promoter (fragment): SV40 enhancer and early promoter
   1839..1974    +  rep_origin     SV40 ori: SV40 origin of replication
   2020..2616    +  CDS            PuroR (fragment): puromycin N-acetyltransferase; pac from Streptomyces; confers resistance to puromycin
   2665..2782    +  misc_feature   cPPT/CTS: central polypurine tract and central termination sequence of HIV-1
   2847..2913    +  CDS            small t antigen (fragment): SV40 (simian virus 40) small t antigen
   2920..4098    +  promoter       EF-1α promoter: strong constitutive promoter for human elongation factor EF-1α
   4115..4639    +  CDS            ZNF571 (fragment): ZN571_HUMAN - Experimental evidence at transcript level: Swiss-Prot protein existence level 2. May be involved in transcriptional regulation. From Homo sapiens (Human).
   5957..6010    +  promoter       U6 promoter (fragment): RNA polymerase III promoter for human U6 snRNA
   6052..6640    +  misc_feature   WPRE: woodchuck hepatitis virus posttranscriptional regulatory element
   6691..6710    +  misc_feature   cPPT/CTS (fragment): central polypurine tract and central termination sequence of HIV-1
   6712..6945    +  LTR            3' LTR (ΔU3): self-inactivating 3' long terminal repeat (LTR) from HIV-1
   7023..7144    +  polyA_signal   SV40 poly(A) signal: SV40 polyadenylation signal
   7184..7319    +  rep_origin     SV40 ori: SV40 origin of replication
   7340..7358    -  promoter       T7 promoter: promoter for bacteriophage T7 RNA polymerase
   7366..7521    +  CDS            lacZα (fragment): LacZα fragment of β-galactosidase; lacZ fragment
   7526..7954    +  rep_origin     f1 ori (sequence partly withheld): f1 bacteriophage origin of replication; arrow indicates direction of (+) strand synthesis
   8007..8111    +  promoter       AmpR promoter: bla
   8112..8972    +  CDS            AmpR: β-lactamase; bla; confers resistance to ampicillin, carbenicillin, and related antibiotics
   9143..9731    +  rep_origin     ori: high-copy-number ColE1/pMB1/pBR322/pUC origin of replication
   9914..10006   +  CDS            lacI (fragment): lac repressor; lacI; The lac repressor binds to the lac operator to inhibit transcription in E. coli. This inhibition can be relieved by adding lactose or isopropyl-β-D-thiogalactopyranoside (IPTG).
  10019..10040   +  protein_bind   CAP binding site: CAP binding activates transcription in the presence of cAMP. E. coli catabolite activator protein
  10055..10085   +  promoter       lac promoter: promoter for the E. coli lac operon
  10093..10109   +  protein_bind   lac operator: The lac repressor binds to the lac operator to inhibit transcription in E. coli. This inhibition can be relieved by adding lactose or isopropyl-β-D-thiogalactopyranoside (IPTG). lac repressor encoded by lacI
  10154..10172   +  promoter       T3 promoter: promoter for bacteriophage T3 RNA polymerase
