[The description below was written by a language model from this plasmid's Addgene catalogue record and pLannotate feature annotations shown in this document.]
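Description:
TFORF1189 is a lentiviral mammalian expression plasmid built on the pLX_TRC317 backbone that carries the human zinc finger gene ZNF571 as one member of a barcoded transcription factor ORF collection. It is propagated in E. coli through a high-copy ColE1/pUC-type origin with ampicillin selection (AmpR under its own promoter). It also retains an f1 origin and remnants of a lac/lacZα cloning region flanked by T7 and T3 promoters. The depositor notes that the plasmid may recombine, as is common for LTR-containing vectors, and a recombination-reducing strain is listed for growth.

The viral portion follows a third-generation, self-inactivating design. An RSV promoter drives a truncated HIV-1 5' LTR, followed by the Ψ packaging signal with a gag fragment, the RRE for Rev-dependent export of the genomic RNA, a cPPT/CTS element, and a ΔU3 3' LTR with a downstream SV40 poly(A) signal. Inside the LTRs, an SV40 early promoter/origin region lies upstream of the puromycin N-acetyltransferase gene for selection of transduced cells. The strong constitutive EF-1α promoter lies directly upstream of the ZNF571 ORF, and a WPRE downstream enhances transcript expression. The automated annotation marks only the first ~525 nt of the insert as ZNF571, although the catalogue lists an insert of about 1.9 kb. The rest of the ORF probably occupies the unannotated stretch before the WPRE. The unique 24-bp barcode described for this collection is not annotated in the feature table.

The construct is intended for overexpressing ZNF571 in mammalian cells, particularly in pooled screens where the barcode identifies which transcription factor each cell received.
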