Addgene plasmid #142748: TFORF1189
Purpose: Lentiviral vector for overexpressing transcription factor ORFs with unique 24-bp barcodes. Barcodes facilitate identification of transcription factors in pooled screens.
Depositing lab: Feng Zhang. Depositing organization: Broad Institute. Publication: A transcription factor atlas of directed differentiation. Joung J, Ma S, Tay T, Geiger-Schuller KR, Kirchgatterer PC, Verdine VK, Guo B, Arias-Garcia MA, Allen WE, Singh A, Kuksenko O, Abudayyeh OO, Gootenberg JS, Fu Z, Macrae RK, Buenrostro JD, Regev A, Zhang F. Cell. 2023 Jan 5;186(1):209-229.e26. doi: 10.1016/j.cell.2022.11.026. PubMed 36608654.
Backbone
  Vector backbone: pLX_TRC317
  Backbone manufacturer: Broad Institute Genetic Perturbation Platform
  Backbone size w/o insert (bp): 8264
  Vector type: Mammalian Expression, Lentiviral
  Selectable markers: Puromycin
Growth in bacteria
  Bacterial resistance: Ampicillin, 100 μg/mL
  Growth temperature: 37°C
  Growth strain: NEB Stable
  Copy number: High Copy
Gene/Insert
  Gene/Insert name: ZNF571
  Species: H. sapiens (human)
  Insert size (bp): 1931
  Entrez Gene: ZNF571 (a.k.a. HSPC059, FLJ16374, MGC138690)
  Promoter: EF1a
  Cloning method: Unknown
  Sequencing primers: 5′ GGGTGGAGACTGAAGTTAGGCCAG; 3′ CACATAGCGTAAAAGGAGCAACATAG
Terms and licenses: Academic/Nonprofit Terms; Industry Terms: Not Available to Industry
Depositor comments: NM_001321272,NM_001290314,NM_016536,ENST00000328550,ENST00000593133,ENST00000451802,ENST00000358744 . The transcription factor ORF portion of this plasmid was synthesized by Genewiz. Please test multiple small colonies in case of plasmid recombination. To make this collection available in a timely manner, a portion of this collection was not fully sequenced by Addgene. If an Addgene verified full plasmid sequence is not available, please contact us prior to placing an order to request the full sequence.
How to cite: TFORF1189 was a gift from Feng Zhang (Addgene plasmid # 142748 ; http://n2t.net/addgene:142748 ; RRID:Addgene_142748)
