>Addgene plasmid #142748 | TFORF1189 | depositor partial sequence | sequence record 280382 | Insert
ACCGCCACCATGCCCCACTTGTTGGTGACTTTCAGGGATGTGGCCATTGACTTCTCTCAGGAGGAATGGG
AATGCCTGGACCCTGCTCAGAGGGACTTGTACAGGGATGTGATGTTGGAGAACTACAGCAACCTGATCTC
ATTGGACTTGGAATCCAGTTGTGTGACCAAAAAGTTATCTCCAGAAAAGGAAATTTATGAAATGGAATCA
CTCCAGTGGGAGAATATGGGGAAACGTATCAACCATCACCTTCAATACAATGGTCTTGGAGACAATATGG
AGTGCAAAGGCAACTTAGAGGGTCAAGAAGCAAGTCAGGAAGGGCTTTACATGTGTGTCAAAATTACCTG
TGAAGAAAAGGCCACTGAAAGTCATTCAACCTCTTCTACTTTTCATCGGATAATTCCTACCAAGGAAAAA
TTGTACAAATGTAAGGAATGCAGACAAGGTTTCAGCTACCTGTCATGCCTTATTCAACATGAGGAAAATC
ATAATATAGAAAAATGCTCTGAAGTTAAGAAACACAGGAATACCTTTAGCAAAAAGCCAAGCTATATTCA
ACATCAGAGAATTCAGACTGGTGAGAAACCTTATGAGTGTATGGAATGTGGAAAGGCCTTTGGTCGTACT
TCTGATCTCATTCAACATCAGAAAATTCATACTAATGAAAAACCTTATCAGTGTAACGCATGTGGGAAAG
CTTTTATTCGTGGTTCACAGCTCACTGAACATCAGAGAGTTCATACAGGAGAGAAACCATATGAATGTAA
GAAATGTGGAAAAGCCTTTAGTTATTGTTCACAATATACTCTTCATCAGAGAATTCATAGTGGTGAAAAA
CCCTATGAATGTAAGGATTGTGGGAAGGCCTTTATTCTTGGCTCTCAACTTACTTACCATCAGAGAATTC
ATAGTGGTGAGAAACCTTATGAGTGTAAGGAATGTGGAAAGGCCTTTATTCTTGGTTCACACCTTACATA
CCATCAGAGAGTTCATACTGGTGAAAAGCCTTACATATGTAAAGAATGTGGGAAAGCCTTTTTATGTGCC
TCCCAACTGAATGAACATCAGAGAATTCATACAGGAGAGAAACCCTATGAATGTAAAGAATGCGGGAAGA
CCTTTTTTCGTGGCTCACAACTTACTTACCACCTGAGAGTTCATTCAGGTGAGAGACCTTATAAATGCAA
AGAATGTGGGAAAGCCTTTATTTCTAATTCTAATCTTATTCAACATCAAAGAATTCATACCGGAGAGAAG
CCCTACAAATGTAAGGAATGTGGAAAGGCCTTTATTTGTGGCAAACAACTTAGTGAACATCAGAGAATTC
ATACAGGTGAGAAACCCTTTGAATGTAAGGAATGTGGAAAGGCCTTTATTCGTGTTGCATATCTTACTCA
ACATGAGAAAATTCATGGTGAGAAACATTATGAATGTAAGGAATGTGGGAAGACCTTTGTACGTGCTACA
CAACTTACATATCATCAAAGAATTCATACAGGTGAAAAGCCCTACAAATGTAAGGAATGTGACAAGGCCT
TTATTTATGGCTCACAACTTAGTGAACATCAGAGAATTCACAGAGGTGAAAAACCTTATGAATGTAAACA
GTGTGGGAAGGCTTTTATTCGTGGCTCACACCTTACTGAACATCTGAGAACTCATACTGGAGAGAAACCC
TATGAATGTAAGGAATGTGGGAGGGCCTTTAGTCGTGGCTCAGAACTTACTCTGCATCAAAGGATCCATA
CTGGTGAGAAACCCTATACATGTGTCCAGTGTGGTAAAGACTTTAGATGTCCTTCACAACTTACTCAACA
TACAAGGCTTCATAATTAGTAATGAACTAGTCCGTAACTTGAAAGTATTTCGATTTCTTGGCTTTATATA
TCTTGTGGAAAGGACGAGGCAGTGATGCCGTCGCGTACGCA
