>Addgene plasmid #142748 | TFORF1189 | depositor partial sequence | sequence record 280383 | Barcode
GGCAGTGATGCCGTCGCGTACGCA
